>Addgene plasmid #165798 | pSV40L | addgene full sequence | sequence record 335043 | Addgene NGS Result
GTTTGCGTATTGGGCGCTCTTCCGCTTCCTCGCTCACTGACTCGCTGCGCTCGGTCGTTCGGCTGCGGCG
AGCGGTATCAGCTCACTCAAAGGCGGTAATACGGTTATCCACAGAATCAGGGGATAACGCAGGAAAGAAC
ATGTGAGCAAAAGGCCAGCAAAAGGCCAGGAACCGTAAAAAGGCCGCGTTGCTGGCGTTTTTCCATAGGC
TCCGCCCCCCTGACGAGCATCACAAAAATCGACGCTCAAGTCAGAGGTGGCGAAACCCGACAGGACTATA
AAGATACCAGGCGTTTCCCCCTGGAAGCTCCCTCGTGCGCTCTCCTGTTCCGACCCTGCCGCTTACCGGA
TACCTGTCCGCCTTTCTCCCTTCGGGAAGCGTGGCGCTTTCTCATAGCTCACGCTGTAGGTATCTCAGTT
CGGTGTAGGTCGTTCGCTCCAAGCTGGGCTGTGTGCACGAACCCCCCGTTCAGCCCGACCGCTGCGCCTT
ATCCGGTAACTATCGTCTTGAGTCCAACCCGGTAAGACACGACTTATCGCCACTGGCAGCAGCCACTGGT
AACAGGATTAGCAGAGCGAGGTATGTAGGCGGTGCTACAGAGTTCTTGAAGTGGTGGCCTAACTACGGCT
ACACTAGAAGAACAGTATTTGGTATCTGCGCTCTGCTGAAGCCAGTTACCTTCGGAAAAAGAGTTGGTAG
CTCTTGATCCGGCAAACAAACCACCGCTGGTAGCGGTGGTTTTTTTGTTTGCAAGCAGCAGATTACGCGC
AGAAAAAAAGGATCTCAAGAAGATCCTTTGATCTTTTCTACGGGGTCTGACGCTCAGTGGAACGAAAACT
CACGTTAAGGGATTTTGGTCATGAGATTATCAAAAAGGATCTTCACCTAGATCCTTTTAAATTAAAAATG
AAGTTTTAAATCAATCTAAAGTATATATGAGTAAACTTGGTCTGACAGTTACCAATGCTTAATCAGTGAG
GCACCTATCTCAGCGATCTGTCTATTTCGTTCATCCATAGTTGCCTGACTCCCCGTCGTGTAGATAACTA
CGATACGGGAGGGCTTACCATCTGGCCCCAGTGCTGCAATGATACCGCGCGACCCACGCTCACCGGCTCC
AGATTTATCAGCAATAAACCAGCCAGCCGGAAGGGCCGAGCGCAGAAGTGGTCCTGCAACTTTATCCGCC
TCCATCCAGTCTATTAATTGTTGCCGGGAAGCTAGAGTAAGTAGTTCGCCAGTTAATAGTTTGCGCAACG
TTGTTGCCATTGCTACAGGCATCGTGGTGTCACGCTCGTCGTTTGGTATGGCTTCATTCAGCTCCGGTTC
CCAACGATCAAGGCGAGTTACATGATCCCCCATGTTGTGCAAAAAAGCGGTTAGCTCCTTCGGTCCTCCG
ATCGTTGTCAGAAGTAAGTTGGCCGCAGTGTTATCACTCATGGTTATGGCAGCACTGCATAATTCTCTTA
CTGTCATGCCATCCGTAAGATGCTTTTCTGTGACTGGTGAGTACTCAACCAAGTCATTCTGAGAATAGTG
TATGCGGCGACCGAGTTGCTCTTGCCCGGCGTCAATACGGGATAATACCGCGCCACATAGCAGAACTTTA
AAAGTGCTCATCATTGGAAAACGTTCTTCGGGGCGAAAACTCTCAAGGATCTTACCGCTGTTGAGATCCA
GTTCGATGTAACCCACTCGTGCACCCAACTGATCTTCAGCATCTTTTACTTTCACCAGCGTTTCTGGGTG
AGCAAAAACAGGAAGGCAAAATGCCGCAAAAAAGGGAATAAGGGCGACACGGAAATGTTGAATACTCATA
CTCTTCCTTTTTCAATATTATTGAAGCATTTATCAGGGTTATTGTCTCATGAGCGGATACATATTTGAAT
GTATTTAGAAAAATAAACAAATAGGGGTTCCGCGCACATTTCCCCGAAAAGTGCCACCTGATGCGGTGTG
AAATACCGCACAGATGCGTAAGGAGAAAATACCGCATCAGGAAATTGTAAGCGTTAATATTTTGTTAAAA
TTCGCGTTAAATTTTTGTTAAATCAGCTCATTTTTTAACCAATAGGCCGAAATCGGCAAAATCCCTTATA
AATCAAAAGAATAGACCGAGATAGGGT
[37 nt withheld, positions 2128-2164]
AAAGAACGTGGACTCCAACGTCAAAGGGCGAAAAACCGTCTATCAGGGCGCTGGCCCACTACGTGAACCA
TCACCCT
[91 nt withheld, positions 2242-2332]
G
[124 nt withheld, positions 2334-2457]
CCATTCGCCATTCAGGCTGCGCAACTGTTGGGAAGGGCGATCGGTGCGGGCCTCTTCGCTATTACGCCAG
CTGGCGAAAGGGGGATGTGCTGCAAGGCGATTAAGTTGGGTAACGCCAGGGTTTTCCCAGTCACGACGTT
GTAAAACGACGGCCAGTGAATTGTAATACGACTCACTATAGGGCGAATTGGGCCCGACGTCGCATGCTCC
CGGCCGCCATGGCGGCCGCGGGAATTCGATTGGGCGATGAGTGGTCTCGGCTTGATCCAGACATGATAAG
ATACATTGATGAGTTTGGACAAACCACAACTAGAATGCAGTGAAAAAAATGCTTTATTTGTGAAATTTGT
GATGCTATTGCTTTATTTGTAACCATTATAAGCTGCAATAAACAAGTTAACAACAACAATTGCATTCATT
TTATGTTTCAGGTTCAGGGGGAGGTGTGGGAGGTTTTTTCGCTCGAGACCACTCATCGCCCAATCACTAG
TGAATTCGCGGCCGCCTGCAGGTCGACCATATGGGAGAGCTCCCAACGCGTTGGATGCATAGCTTGAGTA
TTCTATAGTGTCACCTAAATAGCTTGGCGTAATCATGGTCATAGCTGTTTCCTGTGTGAAATTGTTATCC
GCTCACAATTCCACACAACATACGAGCCGGAAGCATAAAGTGTAAAGCCTGGGGTGCCTAATGAGTGAGC
TAACTCACATTAATTGCGTTGCGCTCACTGCCCGCTTTCCAGTCGGGAAACCTGTCGTGCCAGCTGCATT
AATGAATCGGCCAACGCGCGGGGAGAGGCG
Features (pLannotate 1.2.2; 14 found; start..end, strand, type, name):
    200..788     -  rep_origin     ori: high-copy-number ColE1/pMB1/pBR322/pUC origin of replication
    959..1819    -  CDS            AmpR: β-lactamase; bla; confers resistance to ampicillin, carbenicillin, and related antibiotics
   1820..1924    -  promoter       AmpR promoter: bla
   1951..2001    +  misc_feature   bom (fragment): basis of mobility region from pBR322
   2002..2457    -  rep_origin     f1 ori (sequence partly withheld): f1 bacteriophage origin of replication; arrow indicates direction of (+) strand synthesis
   2461..2618    -  CDS            lacZα (fragment): LacZα fragment of β-galactosidase; lacZ fragment
   2621..2639    +  promoter       T7 promoter: promoter for bacteriophage T7 RNA polymerase
   2721..2855    -  polyA_signal   SV40 poly(A) signal: SV40 polyadenylation signal
   2945..3007    -  CDS            VESPI_VESMG (fragment): Experimental evidence at protein level: Swiss-Prot protein existence level 1. Shows contractile activity on isolated ileum smooth muscle. From Vespa magnifica (Hornet).
   3019..3037    -  promoter       SP6 promoter: promoter for bacteriophage SP6 RNA polymerase
   3079..3095    -  protein_bind   lac operator: The lac repressor binds to the lac operator to inhibit transcription in E. coli. This inhibition can be relieved by adding lactose or isopropyl-β-D-thiogalactopyranoside (IPTG). lac repressor encoded by lacI
   3103..3133    -  promoter       lac promoter: promoter for the E. coli lac operon
   3148..3169    -  protein_bind   CAP binding site: CAP binding activates transcription in the presence of cAMP. E. coli catabolite activator protein
   3182..17      -  CDS            lacI (fragment) (across the origin): lac repressor; lacI; The lac repressor binds to the lac operator to inhibit transcription in E. coli. This inhibition can be relieved by adding lactose or isopropyl-β-D-thiogalactopyranoside (IPTG).
