[The description below was written by a language model from this plasmid's Addgene catalogue record and pLannotate feature annotations shown in this document.]
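Description:
pSV40L is a small part-donor plasmid that carries the simian virus 40 late polyadenylation/terminator element in the pUPD backbone. The catalogue classes it as an insect expression vector, but it has no promoter–gene unit of its own. It stores a single regulatory module of about 200 bp, which the depositor describes simply as a terminator, within a total of roughly 3.3 kb. The associated work concerns drug-based selection and counterselection tools for Drosophila, so the element is presumably meant to be combined with promoters and coding sequences to build fly transgenes. The record does not describe the assembly scheme, and it lists the cloning sites as unknown.

The feature table matches this picture. The plasmid replicates in E. coli from a high-copy ColE1/pUC-type origin and is selected with ampicillin through the β-lactamase gene and its native promoter. An f1 origin is also present, which could allow single-stranded DNA production. The SV40 poly(A) signal lies in a cloning region flanked by T7 and SP6 phage promoters. This region interrupts a lacZα cassette with its upstream lac promoter, operator and CAP binding site, the usual arrangement for blue/white screening, in which insertion of a part disrupts α-complementation. The short bom and lacI fragments are backbone remnants. A brief hit to a hornet peptide near the insert is most likely a spurious annotation match rather than a functional coding sequence. Once placed downstream of an open reading frame, the SV40 late signal directs transcript cleavage and polyadenylation, which supports mRNA stability and expression in eukaryotic cells.
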