Addgene plasmid #165798: pSV40L
Purpose: Viral Simian virus 40 Late poly(a) terminator element
Depositing lab: Koen Venken. Depositing organization: Baylor College of Medicine. Publication: Multiplexed drug-based selection and counterselection genetic manipulations in Drosophila. Matinyan N, Karkhanis MS, Gonzalez Y, Jain A, Saltzman A, Malovannaya A, Sarrion-Perdigones A, Dierick HA, Venken KJT. Cell Rep. 2021 Sep 14;36(11):109700. doi: 10.1016/j.celrep.2021.109700. PubMed 34525356.
Backbone
  Vector backbone: pUPD
  Backbone size w/o insert (bp): 3057
  Vector type: Insect Expression
Growth in bacteria
  Bacterial resistance: Ampicillin, 100 μg/mL
  Growth temperature: 37°C
  Growth strain: DH10B
  Copy number: High Copy
Gene/Insert
  Gene/Insert name: SV40L
  Species: Viral
  Insert size (bp): 200
  Cloning method: Restriction Enzyme; 5′ cloning site Unknown (unknown if destroyed)
Terms and licenses: Academic/Nonprofit Terms; Industry Terms: Not Available to Industry
Depositor comments: Terminator
How to cite: pSV40L was a gift from Koen Venken (Addgene plasmid # 165798 ; http://n2t.net/addgene:165798 ; RRID:Addgene_165798)
